Addgene plasmid #57834: mKO-Cx26-7
Purpose: Localization: Gap Junctions, Excitation: 548, Emission: 561
Depositing lab: Michael Davidson. Depositing organization: Florida State University, Tallahassee.
Backbone
  Vector backbone: mKO
  Backbone size w/o insert (bp): 4750
  Vector type: Mammalian Expression
  Selectable markers: Neomycin (select with G418)
Growth in bacteria
  Bacterial resistance: Kanamycin, 50 μg/mL
  Growth temperature: 37°C
  Growth strain: DH5alpha
  Copy number: High Copy
Gene/Insert
  Gene/Insert name: Cx26 (alt names: Rat Beta-2 Connexin 26; NM_001004099.1)
  Species: R. norvegicus (rat)
  Promoter: CMV
  Tag / fusion protein: mKO
  Cloning method: Unknown
  Sequencing primers: 5′ CMV-F; 3′ SV40pA-R
Terms and licenses: Academic/Nonprofit Terms; Industry Terms: Not Available to Industry
Depositor comments: R. norvegicus (rat) Beta-2 Connexin 26. Excitation = 548; Emission = 561
How to cite: mKO-Cx26-7 was a gift from Michael Davidson (Addgene plasmid # 57834 ; http://n2t.net/addgene:57834 ; RRID:Addgene_57834)
