[The description below was written by a language model from this plasmid's Addgene catalogue record.]
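Description:
mKO-Cx26-7 is a mammalian expression plasmid built on an mKO fluorescent-protein backbone (about 4.75 kb without the insert) that encodes rat connexin 26 (gap junction beta-2 protein) fused to the orange fluorescent protein monomeric Kusabira Orange (mKO). Expression of the fusion is driven by the CMV promoter, a strong constitutive promoter in most mammalian cell lines. The use of an SV40 polyA reverse sequencing primer suggests that the transcript ends at an SV40 polyadenylation signal. The plasmid is propagated in E. coli at high copy number under kanamycin selection. It also carries a neomycin resistance marker, so stably transfected mammalian cells can be selected with G418. The record does not state the cloning method, the position of mKO relative to connexin 26, or the meaning of the "7" in the name, which in similar fusion constructs often denotes the length of the linker between the two partners. No feature table is provided, so the origin of replication and other backbone elements are not documented here.

The construct is intended as a fluorescent localization marker for gap junctions. Connexin 26 assembles into hexameric hemichannels that traffic to the plasma membrane and dock with hemichannels on neighbouring cells, forming gap junction plaques. Tagging it with mKO allows these structures to be seen in live or fixed cells by fluorescence microscopy. The recorded spectral properties are an excitation maximum of 548 nm and an emission maximum of 561 nm, which places the signal in the orange channel and makes it suitable for multicolour imaging alongside spectrally separated probes such as green or far-red ones.
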