>Addgene plasmid #57834 | mKO-Cx26-7 | depositor partial sequence | sequence record 88985 | insert sequence
GACGTCAGATCCGCTAGCGCTACCGGACTCAGATCTCGAGCTCAAGCTTCGAATTCGCGGCCGCACGCTC
CTCGGGACACAGTGCCAACCATCCAGAGGACAAGATGGATTGGGGCACACTACAGAGCATCCTCGGGGGT
GTCAACAAGCACTCCACCAGCATTGGGAAAATCTGGCTCACTGTCCTCTTCATCTTCCGCATCATGATCC
TCGTGGTGGCCGCGAAGGAGGTGTGGGGAGATGAGCAAGCCGATTTTGTTTGCAACACTCTCCAGCCTGG
CTGTAAGAATGTGTGCTACGACCACTACTTCCCCATCTCTCACATCCGGCTCTGGGCTCTGCAGCTGATC
ATGGTGTCCACGCCGGCCCTCCTGGTAGCTATGCACGTGGCCTACCGGAGACACGAAAAGAAACGGAAGT
TCATGAAGGGAGAGATAAAGAACGAGTTTAAGGACATCGAAGAGATCAAAACCCAGAAGGTCCGTATCGA
AGGGTCCCTGTGGTGGACCTACACCACCAGCATCTTCTTCCGGGTCATCTTCGAAGCTGTCTTCATGTAT
GTCTTTTACATCATGTACAATGGCTTCTTCATGCAGCGTCTGGTGAAGTGTAACGCCTGGCCTTGTCCCA
ATACAGTGGACTGCTTCATTTCCAGGCCCACAGAAAAGACTGTCTTCACGGTGTTCATGATCTCTGTGTC
TGGAATTTGCATCCTGCTAAACATCACAGAGCTGTGCTATCTGTTCATTAGGTATTGCTCAGGGAAGTCC
AAAAGACCAGTCGCGGATCCACCGGTCGCCACCATGGTGAGTGTGATTAAACCAGAGATGAAGATGAGGT
ACTACATGGACGGCTCCGTCAATGGGCATGAGTTCACAATTGAAGGTGAAGGCACAGGCAGACCTTACGA
GGGACATCAAGAGATGACACTACGCGTCACAATGGCCAAGGGCGGGCCAATGCCTTTCGCGTTTGACTTA
GTGTCACACGTGTTCTGTTACGGCCACAGACCTTTTACTAAATATCCAGAAGAGATACCAGACTATTTCA
AACAAGCATTTCCTGAAGGCCTGTCATGGGAAAGGTCGTTGGAGTTCGAAGATGGTGGGTCCGCTTCAGT
CAGTGCGCATATAAGCCTTAGAGGAAACACCTTCTACCACAAATCCAAATTTACTGGGGTTAACTTTCCT
GCCGATGGTCCTATCATGCAAAACCAAAGTGTTGATTGGGAGCCATCAACCGAGAAAATTACTGCCAGCG
ACGGAGTTCTGAAGGGTGATGTTACGATGTACCTAAAACTTGAAGGAGGCGGCAATCACAAATGCCAATT
CAAGACTACTTACAAGGCGGCAAAAAAGATTCTTAAAATGCCAGGAAGCCATTACATCAGCCATCGCCTC
GTCAGGAAAACCGAAGGCAACATTACTGAGCTGGTAGAAGATGCAGTAGCTCATTCCTAAGCGGCCGCGA
CTCTAGATCATAATCAGCCATACCACATTGTAG
